Addgene plasmid #44786: pFSBC22
Depositing lab: Christopher Marx. Depositing organization: Harvard University. Publication: FREQ-Seq: a rapid, cost-effective, sequencing-based method to determine allele frequencies directly from mixed populations. Chubiz LM, Lee MC, Delaney NF, Marx CJ. PLoS One. 2012;7(10):e47959. doi: 10.1371/journal.pone.0047959. Epub 2012 Oct 31. PubMed 23118913.
Backbone
  Vector backbone: pUC19
Growth in bacteria
  Bacterial resistance: Ampicillin, 100 μg/mL
  Growth temperature: 37°C
  Growth strain: DH10B
  Copy number: High Copy
Gene/Insert
  Gene/Insert name: FREQ-Seq Barcode: CTTTGC
  Species: Synthetic
  Cloning method: Unknown
  Sequencing primers: 5′ pBR322ori-F
Terms and licenses: Academic/Nonprofit Terms; Industry Terms: Not Available to Industry
Depositor comments: These plasmids are used to generate bridging primers with Illumina-compatible barcodes for allele frequency sequencing (FREQ-Seq). Similar to RNA-Seq, the FREQ-Seq method can rapidly determine allele frequencies directly from mixed populations with minimal library preparation.
How to cite: pFSBC22 was a gift from Christopher Marx (Addgene plasmid # 44786 ; http://n2t.net/addgene:44786 ; RRID:Addgene_44786)
