[The description below was written by a language model from this plasmid's Addgene catalogue record and pLannotate feature annotations shown in this document.]
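Description:
pFSBC22 is a small, high-copy bacterial plasmid built on a pUC19 backbone and maintained in E. coli under ampicillin selection. It is one member of a series of barcode-carrying plasmids made for FREQ-Seq, a sequencing-based method for measuring allele frequencies directly from mixed populations. The full depositor sequence is 2,406 nt, somewhat shorter than standard pUC19. The annotated features are almost entirely backbone: a complete β-lactamase (AmpR) gene with its native bla promoter, and the high-copy ColE1/pMB1-type pUC origin of replication. The remaining annotations are short fragments of lacI, lacZα, the pBR322 bom region and rop. These are best read as residual or partial matches to vector sequence rather than functional elements, and there is no intact lacZα cassette in the table.

The payload is a short synthetic insert listed as a FREQ-Seq barcode, a six-nucleotide index that distinguishes this plasmid from its siblings in the set. The automated annotation does not pick out the barcode or any flanking adapter sequence as a feature, so its exact position and context within the plasmid cannot be read from the table, and the cloning method is recorded as unknown. There is no expression cassette, reporter or eukaryotic element, so the plasmid serves purely as a DNA template.

According to the depositor, these plasmids are used to generate bridging primers carrying Illumina-compatible barcodes. This allows amplicons spanning a locus of interest from many samples to be indexed and pooled, then sequenced with minimal library preparation. Allele frequencies in each sample are then determined from the reads.
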