Features (pLannotate 1.2.2; 7 found; start..end, strand, type, name):
      1..93      +  CDS            lacI (fragment): lac repressor; lacI; The lac repressor binds to the lac operator to inhibit transcription in E. coli. This inhibition can be relieved by adding lactose or isopropyl-β-D-thiogalactopyranoside (IPTG).
    173..189     -  CDS            lacZα (fragment): LacZα fragment of β-galactosidase; lacZ fragment
    189..268     -  misc_feature   bom (fragment): basis of mobility region from pBR322
    370..405     -  CDS            rop (fragment): Rop protein, which maintains plasmids at low copy number; rop
    500..604     +  promoter       AmpR promoter: bla
    605..1465    +  CDS            AmpR: β-lactamase; bla; confers resistance to ampicillin, carbenicillin, and related antibiotics
   1636..2224    +  rep_origin     ori: high-copy-number ColE1/pMB1/pBR322/pUC origin of replication
>Addgene plasmid #44786 | pFSBC22 | depositor full sequence | sequence record 61394 | pFSBC22 sequence 2406 bps
GCGCCCAATACGCAAACCGCCTCTCCCCGCGCGTTGGCCGATTCATTAATGCAGCTGGCACGACAGGTTT
CCCGACTGGAAAGCGGGCAGTGAGCGCAACGCAATTAAAATGATACGGCGACCACCGAGATCTACACTCT
TTCCCTACACGACGCTCTTCCGATCTCTTTGCGTAAAACGACGGCCAGTTACGCATCTGTGCGGTATTTC
ACACCGCATATGGTGCACTCTCAGTACAATCTGCTCTGATGCCGCATAGTTAAGCCAGCCCCGACACCCG
CCAACACCCGCTGACGCGCCCTGACGGGCTTGTCTGCTCCCGGCATCCGCTTACAGACAAGCTGTGACCG
TCTCCGGGAGCTGCATGTGTCAGAGGTTTTCACCGTCATCACCGAAACGCGCGAGACGAAAGGGCCTCGT
GATACGCCTATTTTTATAGGTTAATGTCATGATAATAATGGTTTCTTAGACGTCAGGTGGCACTTTTCGG
GGAAATGTGCGCGGAACCCCTATTTGTTTATTTTTCTAAATACATTCAAATATGTATCCGCTCATGAGAC
AATAACCCTGATAAATGCTTCAATAATATTGAAAAAGGAAGAGTATGAGTATTCAACATTTCCGTGTCGC
CCTTATTCCCTTTTTTGCGGCATTTTGCCTTCCTGTTTTTGCTCACCCAGAAACGCTGGTGAAAGTAAAA
GATGCTGAAGATCAGTTGGGTGCACGAGTGGGTTACATCGAACTGGATCTCAACAGCGGTAAGATCCTTG
AGAGTTTTCGCCCCGAAGAACGTTTTCCAATGATGAGCACTTTTAAAGTTCTGCTATGTGGCGCGGTATT
ATCCCGTATTGACGCCGGGCAAGAGCAACTCGGTCGCCGCATACACTATTCTCAGAATGACTTGGTTGAG
TACTCACCAGTCACAGAAAAGCATCTTACGGATGGCATGACAGTAAGAGAATTATGCAGTGCTGCCATAA
CCATGAGTGATAACACTGCGGCCAACTTACTTCTGACAACGATCGGAGGACCGAAGGAGCTAACCGCTTT
TTTGCACAACATGGGGGATCATGTAACTCGCCTTGATCGTTGGGAACCGGAGCTGAATGAAGCCATACCA
AACGACGAGCGTGACACCACGATGCCTGTAGCAATGGCAACAACGTTGCGCAAACTATTAACTGGCGAAC
TACTTACTCTAGCTTCCCGGCAACAATTAATAGACTGGATGGAGGCGGATAAAGTTGCAGGACCACTTCT
GCGCTCGGCCCTTCCGGCTGGCTGGTTTATTGCTGATAAATCTGGAGCCGGTGAGCGTGGGTCTCGCGGT
ATCATTGCAGCACTGGGGCCAGATGGTAAGCCCTCCCGTATCGTAGTTATCTACACGACGGGGAGTCAGG
CAACTATGGATGAACGAAATAGACAGATCGCTGAGATAGGTGCCTCACTGATTAAGCATTGGTAACTGTC
AGACCAAGTTTACTCATATATACTTTAGATTGATTTAAAACTTCATTTTTAATTTAAAAGGATCTAGGTG
AAGATCCTTTTTGATAATCTCATGACCAAAATCCCTTAACGTGAGTTTTCGTTCCACTGAGCGTCAGACC
CCGTAGAAAAGATCAAAGGATCTTCTTGAGATCCTTTTTTTCTGCGCGTAATCTGCTGCTTGCAAACAAA
AAAACCACCGCTACCAGCGGTGGTTTGTTTGCCGGATCAAGAGCTACCAACTCTTTTTCCGAAGGTAACT
GGCTTCAGCAGAGCGCAGATACCAAATACTGTTCTTCTAGTGTAGCCGTAGTTAGGCCACCACTTCAAGA
ACTCTGTAGCACCGCCTACATACCTCGCTCTGCTAATCCTGTTACCAGTGGCTGCTGCCAGTGGCGATAA
GTCGTGTCTTACCGGGTTGGACTCAAGACGATAGTTACCGGATAAGGCGCAGCGGTCGGGCTGAACGGGG
GGTTCGTGCACACAGCCCAGCTTGGAGCGAACGACCTACACCGAACTGAGATACCTACAGCGTGAGCTAT
GAGAAAGCGCCACGCTTCCCGAAGGGAGAAAGGCGGACAGGTATCCGGTAAGCGGCAGGGTCGGAACAGG
AGAGCGCACGAGGGAGCTTCCAGGGGGAAACGCCTGGTATCTTTATAGTCCTGTCGGGTTTCGCCACCTC
TGACTTGAGCGTCGATTTTTGTGATGCTCGTCAGGGGGGCGGAGCCTATGGAAAAACGCCAGCAACGCGG
CCTTTTTACGGTTCCTGGCCTTTTGCTGGCCTTTTGCTCACATGTTCTTTCCTGCGTTATCCCCTGATTC
TGTGGATAACCGTATTACCGCCTTTGAGTGAGCTGATACCGCTCGCCGCAGCCGAACGACCGAGCGCAGT
GAGTCAGTGAGCGAGGAAGCGGAAGA
