>Addgene plasmid #44786 | pFSBC22 | addgene partial sequence | sequence record 63025 | pBR322ori-F 5'-GGGAAACGCCTGGTATCTTT-3'
TTTTTGTGATGCTCGTCAGGGGGGCGGAGCCTATGGAAAAACGCCAGCAACGCGGCCTTTTTACGGTTCC
TGGCCTTTTGCTGGCCTTTTGCTCACATGTTCTTTCCTGCGTTATCCCCTGATTCTGTGGATAACCGTAT
TACCGCCTTTGAGTGAGCTGATACCGCTCGCCGCAGCCGAACGACCGAGCGCAGTGAGTCAGTGAGCGAG
GAAGCGGAAGAGCGCCCAATACGCAAACCGCCTCTCCCCGCGCGTTGGCCGATTCATTAATGCAGCTGGC
ACGACAGGTTTCCCGACTGGAAAGCGGGCAGTGAGCGCAACGCAATTAAAATGATACGGCGACCACCGAG
ATCTACACTCTTTCCCTACACGACGCTCTTCCGATCTCTTTGCGTAAAACGACGGCCAGTTACGCATCTG
TGCGGTATTTCACACCGCATATGGTGCACTCTCAGTACAATCTGCTCTGATGCCGCATAGTTAAGCCAGC
CCCGACACCCGCCAACACCCGCTGACGCGCCCTGACGGGCTTGTCTGCTCCCGGCATCCGCTTACAGACA
AGCTGTGACCGTCTCCGGGAGCTGCATGTGTCAGAGGTTTTCACCGTCATCACCGAAACGCGCGAGACGA
AAGGGCCTCGTGATACGCCTATTTTTATAGGTTAATGTCATGATAATAATGGTTTCTTAGACGTCAGGTG
GCACTTTTCGGGGAAATGTGCGCGGAACCCCTATTTGTTTATTTTTCTAAATACATTCAAATATGTATCC
GCTCATGA
